>Addgene plasmid #144372 | TFORF1692 | addgene full sequence | sequence record 473045 | Addgene NGS Result
GGCTCCGGTGCCCGTCAGTGGGCAGAGCGCACATCGCCCACAGTCCCCGAGAAGTTGGGGGGAGGGGTCG
GCAATTGAACCGGTGCCTAGAGAAGGTGGCGCGGGGTAAACTGGGAAAGTGATGTCGTGTACTGGCTCCG
CCTTTTTCCCGAGGGTGGGGGAGAACCGTATATAAGTGCAGTAGTCGCCGTGAACGTTCTTTTTCGCAAC
GGGTTTGCCGCCAGAACACAGGTAAGTGCCGTGTGTGGTTCCCGCGGGCCTGGCCTCTTTACGGGTTATG
GCCCTTGCGTGCCTTGAATTACTTCCACCTGGCTGCAGTACGTGATTCTTGATCCCGAGCTTCGGGTTGG
AAGTGGGTGGGAGAGTTCGAGGCCTTGCGCTTAAGGAGCCCCTTCGCCTCGTGCTTGAGTTGAGGCCTGG
CCTGGGCGCTGGGGCCGCCGCGTGCGAATCTGGTGGCACCTTCGCGCCTGTCTCGCTGCTTTCGATAAGT
CTCTAGCCATTTAAAATTTTTGATGACCTGCTGCGACGCTTTTTTTCTGGCAAGATAGTCTTGTAAATGC
GGGCCAAGATCTGCACACTGGTATTTCGGTTTTTGGGGCCGCGGGCGGCGACGGGGCCCGTGCGTCCCAG
CGCACATGTTCGGCGAGGCGGGGCCTGCGAGCGCGGCCACCGAGAATCGGACGGGGGTAGTCTCAAGCTG
GCCGGCCTGCTCTGGTGCCTGGCCTCGCGCCGCCGTGTATCGCCCCGCCCTGGGCGGCAAGGCTGGCCCG
GTCGGCACCAGTTGCGTGAGCGGAAAGATGGCCGCTTCCCGGCCCTGCTGCAGGGAGCTCAAAATGGAGG
ACGCGGCGCTCGGGAGAGCGGGCGGGTGAGTCACCCACACAAAGGAAAAGGGCCTTTCCGTCCTCAGCCG
TCGCTTCATGTGACTCCACGGAGTACCGGGCGCCGTCCAGGCACCTCGATTAGTTCTCGAGCTTTTGGAG
TACGTCGTCTTTAGGTTGGGGGGAGGGGTTTTATGCGATGGAGTTTCCCCACACTGAGTGGGTGGAGACT
GAAGTTAGGCCAGCTTGGCACTTGATGTAATTCTCCTTGGAATTTGCCCTTTTTGAGTTTGGATCTTGGT
TCATTCTCAAGCCTCAGACAGTGGTTCAAAGTTTTTTTCTTCCATTTCAGGTGTCGTGAGGCTAGCACCG
CCACCATGGCTGCCGCGGCTACGCTGAGGCTCTCCGCTCAGGGCACAGTGACTTTTGAAGATGTGGCTGT
GAACTTTACCTGGGAGGAATGGAATCTCCTTAGTGAGGCTCAGAGATGCCTGTACCGTGATGTGACGCTG
GAGAACCTGGCACTTATATCCTCCCTGGGTTGTTGGTGTGGAGTGGAAGATGAGGCGGCACCTTCTAAGC
AGAGTATTTATATACAAAGAGAGACTCAGGTCAGGACTCCTATGGCAGGTGTGTCTCCCAAGAAGGCCCA
CCCCTGTGAGATGTGTGGCCCGATCTTGGGAGACATTTTGCATGTGGCAGATCATCAGGGAACACATCAC
AAGCAGAAACTGCACAGGTGTGAGGCCTGGGGGAATAAATTGTATGACAGTGGAAACTTTCATCAGCACC
AGAATGAGCACATTGGAGAGAAACCCTACAGAGGGAGTGTTGAGGAGGCGTTGTTTGCAAAGAGGTGTAA
GTTGCATGTGTCAGGGGAGTCATCTGTCTTCAGTGAGAGTGGGAAGGACTTTTTGCCCAGGTCAGGATTA
CTCCAGCAGGAGGCCAGTCACACTGGGGAGAAGTCAAACAGCAAAACTGAGTGTGTGTCTCCCATTCAGT
GTGGGGGAGCTCACTACAGCTGTGGAGAATCCATGAAACATTTTAGCACCAAACATATACTCAGTCAGCA
CCAGAGACTGCTCACTAGAGAAGAGTGTTATGTGTGCTGTGAATGTGGGAAGTCCTTTAGCAAATATGCT
AGCTTGAGTAATCATCAGAGAGTTCACACTGAAAAAAAACATGAATGTGGAGAATGTGGGAAATCCTTTA
GCAAATATGTTAGCTTCAGTAATCATCAGAGAGTTCACACTGAAAAAAAACATGAATGTGGAGAATGTGG
GAAATCCTTTAGCAAATATGTTAGCTTCAGTAATCATCAGAGAGTTCACACTGGGAAAAGACCTTATGAA
TGTGGAGAATGTGGGAAATCGTTTAGCAAATATGCTAGCTTCAGTAATCATCAGAGAGTTCACACTGAAA
AAAAACATTATGAATGTGGAGAATGTGGGAAATCCTTTAGCAAATATGTTAGCTTCAGTAATCATCAGAG
AGTTCACACTGGGAAAAGACCTTATGAATGTGGAGAATGTGGGAAATCGTTTAGCAAATATGCTAGCTTC
AGTAATCATCAGAGAGTTCACACTGACAAAAAACATTATGAATGTGGAGAATGTGGGAAATCCTTTAGTC
AAAAGAGCAGCCTCATTCAACATCAGCGATTTCACACTGGAGAAAAACCTTATGGGTGTGAAGAATGTGG
GAAATCTTTTAGTTCAGAAGGACATCTTAGGAGCCATCAACGAGTTCACGCCGGAGAAAGACCTTTCAAG
TGTGGAGAATGTGTGAAATCTTTCAGTCATAAGCGCAGCCTTGTTCACCATCAGCGAGTTCACAGTGGAG
AAAGACCTTATCAGTGTGGAGAATGTGGGAAATCTTTCAGTCAAAAGGGCAACCTCGTTCTACACCAGCG
AGTTCACACTGGAGCAAGACCTTATGAGTGTGGAGAATGTGGGAAATCATTTAGTTCAAAAGGACATCTT
AGGAACCATCAGCAAATTCACACTGGGGACAGACTTTATGAGTGTGGAGAGTGTGGGAAATCTTTTAGTC
ATAAAGGCACCCTCATTCTACATCAGCGAGTTCACCCTAGAGAAAGATCTTATGGGTGTGGAGAATGTGG
GAAATCTTTTAGTTCAATCGGGCACCTTAGGAGCCATCAGCGCGTTCATACTGGAGAGAGGCCTTATGAG
TGTGGAGAATGTGGGAAATCTTTTAGTCATAAGCGCAGCCTTGTTCACCATCAGCGCATGCACACTGGAG
AAAGACCTTACAAGTGTGGAGACTGTGGGAAATCTTTTAATGAAAAAGGACACCTTAGGAATCATCAGCG
AGTTCACACTACAGAAAGACCTTTTAAGTGTGGGGAATGTGGGAAATGTTTTAGTCACAAGGGTAACCTC
ATTCTACACCAGCATGGCCATACTGGAGAAAGACCTTATGTATGTAGGGAATGTGGAAAATTATTTAAGA
AGAAGTCTCACCTCCTTGTACACCAGAGAATTCACAATGGAGAAAAGCCATATGCTTGTGAAGCTTGTCA
GAAATTTTTTAGAAACAAGTACCAACTCATTGCACATCAGAGAGTTCACACTGGAGAAAGGCCTTATGAA
TGCAATGATTGTGGAAAATCATTTACCCACAGCTCTACATTCTGTGTTCATAAGCGAATTCACACTGGAG
AAAAGCCTTATGAGTGCAGTGAATGTGGAAAATCTTTCGCTGAAAGCTCCAGTTTCACAAAACACAAAAG
AGTTCACACTGGAGAAAAGCCTTATGAGTGCAGTGAATGTGGAAAATCTTTTGCTGAAAGCTCCAGTCTC
ACTAAACACAAGAGAGTTCACACTGGAGAAAAGCCTTATAAATGTGAGAAATGTGGGAAATTATTTAACA
AGAAGTCTCACCTCCTTGTACACCAGAGTTCACACTGGAGAAAAGCCATATAGTAATGAACTAGTCCGTA
ACTTGAAAGTATTTCGATTTCTTGGCTTTATATATCTTGTGGAAAGGACGAGTCCACGAGAACTTTGGAT
ACGAAACGCGTTAAGTCGACAATCAACCTCTGGATTACAAAATTTGTGAAAGATTGACTGGTATTCTTAA
CTATGTTGCTCCTTTTACGCTATGTGGATACGCTGCTTTAATGCCTTTGTATCATGCTATTGCTTCCCGT
ATGGCTTTCATTTTCTCCTCCTTGTATAAATCCTGGTTGCTGTCTCTTTATGAGGAGTTGTGGCCCGTTG
TCAGGCAACGTGGCGTGGTGTGCACTGTGTTTGCTGACGCAACCCCCACTGGTTGGGGCATTGCCACCAC
CTGTCAGCTCCTTTCCGGGACTTTCGCTTTCCCCCTCCCTATTGCCACGGCGGAACTCATCGCCGCCTGC
CTTGCCCGCTGCTGGACAGGGGCTCGGCTGTTGGGCACTGACAATTCCGTGGTGTTGTCGGGGAAATCAT
CGTCCTTTCCTTGGCTGCTCGCCTGTGTTGCCACCTGGATTCTGCGCGGGACGTCCTTCTGCTACGTCCC
TTCGGCCCTCAATCCAGCGGACCTTCCTTCCCGCGGCCTGCTGCCGGCTCTGCGGCCTCTTCCGCGTCTT
CGCCTTCGCCCTCAGACGAGTCGGATCTCCCTTTGGGCCGCCTCCCCGCGTCGACTTTAAGACCAATGAC
TTACAAGGCAGCTGTAGATCTTAGCCACTTTTTAAAAGAAAAGGGGGGACTGGAAGGGCTAATTCACTCC
CAACGAAGACAAGATCTGCTTTTTGCTTGTACTGGGTCTCTCTGGTTAGACCAGATCTGAGCCTGGGAGC
TCTCTGGCTAACTAGGGAACCCACTGCTTAAGCCTCAATAAAGCTTGCCTTGAGTGCTTCAAGTAGTGTG
TGCCCGTCTGTTGTGTGACTCTGGTAACTAGAGATCCCTCAGACCCTTTTAGTCAGTGTGGAAAATCTCT
AGCAGTACGTATAGTAGTTCATGTCATCTTATTATTCAGTATTTATAACTTGCAAAGAAATGAATATCAG
AGAGTGAGAGGAACTTGTTTATTGCAGCTTATAATGGTTACAAATAAAGCAATAGCATCACAAATTTCAC
AAATAAAGCATTTTTTTCACTGCATTCTAGTTGTGGTTTGTCCAAACTCATCAATGTATCTTATCATGTC
TGGCTCTAGCTATCCCGCCCCTAACTCCGCCCATCCCGCCCCTAACTCCGCCCAGTTCCGCCCATTCTCC
GCCCCATGGCTGACTAATTTTTTTTATTTATGCAGAGGCCGAGGCCGCCTCGGCCTCTGAGCTATTCCAG
AAGTAGTGAGGAGGCTTTTTTGGAGGCCTAGGGACGTACCCAATTCGCCCTATAGTGAGTCGTATTACGC
GCGCTCACTGGCCGTCGTTTTACAACGTCGTGACTGGGAAAACCCTGGCGTTACCCAACTTAATCGCCTT
GCAGCACATCCCCCTTTCGCCAGCTGGCGTAATAGCGAAGAGGCCCGCACCGATCGCCCTTCCCAACAGT
TGCGCAGCCTGAATGGCGAATGGG
[124 nt withheld, positions 5345-5468]
C
[91 nt withheld, positions 5470-5560]
A
[49 nt withheld, positions 5562-5610]
CCTTTGACGTTGGAGTCCACGTTCTTT
[37 nt withheld, positions 5638-5674]
ACCCTATCTCGGTCTATTCTTTTGATTTATAAGGGATTTTGCCGATTTCGGCCTATTGGTTAAAAAATGA
GCTGATTTAACAAAAATTTAACGCGAATTTTAACAAAATATTAACGCTTACAATTTAGGTGGCACTTTTC
GGGGAAATGTGCGCGGAACCCCTATTTGTTTATTTTTCTAAATACATTCAAATATGTATCCGCTCATGAG
ACAATAACCCTGATAAATGCTTCAATAATATTGAAAAAGGAAGAGTATGAGTATTCAACATTTCCGTGTC
GCCCTTATTCCCTTTTTTGCGGCATTTTGCCTTCCTGTTTTTGCTCACCCAGAAACGCTGGTGAAAGTAA
AAGATGCTGAAGATCAGTTGGGTGCACGAGTGGGTTACATCGAACTGGATCTCAACAGCGGTAAGATCCT
TGAGAGTTTTCGCCCCGAAGAACGTTTTCCAATGATGAGCACTTTTAAAGTTCTGCTATGTGGCGCGGTA
TTATCCCGTATTGACGCCGGGCAAGAGCAACTCGGTCGCCGCATACACTATTCTCAGAATGACTTGGTTG
AGTACTCACCAGTCACAGAAAAGCATCTTACGGATGGCATGACAGTAAGAGAATTATGCAGTGCTGCCAT
AACCATGAGTGATAACACTGCGGCCAACTTACTTCTGACAACGATCGGAGGACCGAAGGAGCTAACCGCT
TTTTTGCACAACATGGGGGATCATGTAACTCGCCTTGATCGTTGGGAACCGGAGCTGAATGAAGCCATAC
CAAACGACGAGCGTGACACCACGATGCCTGTAGCAATGGCAACAACGTTGCGCAAACTATTAACTGGCGA
ACTACTTACTCTAGCTTCCCGGCAACAATTAATAGACTGGATGGAGGCGGATAAAGTTGCAGGACCACTT
CTGCGCTCGGCCCTTCCGGCTGGCTGGTTTATTGCTGATAAATCTGGAGCCGGTGAGCGTGGGTCTCGCG
GTATCATTGCAGCACTGGGGCCAGATGGTAAGCCCTCCCGTATCGTAGTTATCTACACGACGGGGAGTCA
GGCAACTATGGATGAACGAAATAGACAGATCGCTGAGATAGGTGCCTCACTGATTAAGCATTGGTAACTG
TCAGACCAAGTTTACTCATATATACTTTAGATTGATTTAAAACTTCATTTTTAATTTAAAAGGATCTAGG
TGAAGATCCTTTTTGATAATCTCATGACCAAAATCCCTTAACGTGAGTTTTCGTTCCACTGAGCGTCAGA
CCCCGTAGAAAAGATCAAAGGATCTTCTTGAGATCCTTTTTTTCTGCGCGTAATCTGCTGCTTGCAAACA
AAAAAACCACCGCTACCAGCGGTGGTTTGTTTGCCGGATCAAGAGCTACCAACTCTTTTTCCGAAGGTAA
CTGGCTTCAGCAGAGCGCAGATACCAAATACTGTTCTTCTAGTGTAGCCGTAGTTAGGCCACCACTTCAA
GAACTCTGTAGCACCGCCTACATACCTCGCTCTGCTAATCCTGTTACCAGTGGCTGCTGCCAGTGGCGAT
AAGTCGTGTCTTACCGGGTTGGACTCAAGACGATAGTTACCGGATAAGGCGCAGCGGTCGGGCTGAACGG
GGGGTTCGTGCACACAGCCCAGCTTGGAGCGAACGACCTACACCGAACTGAGATACCTACAGCGTGAGCT
ATGAGAAAGCGCCACGCTTCCCGAAGGGAGAAAGGCGGACAGGTATCCGGTAAGCGGCAGGGTCGGAACA
GGAGAGCGCACGAGGGAGCTTCCAGGGGGAAACGCCTGGTATCTTTATAGTCCTGTCGGGTTTCGCCACC
TCTGACTTGAGCGTCGATTTTTGTGATGCTCGTCAGGGGGGCGGAGCCTATGGAAAAACGCCAGCAACGC
GGCCTTTTTACGGTTCCTGGCCTTTTGCTGGCCTTTTGCTCACATGTTCTTTCCTGCGTTATCCCCTGAT
TCTGTGGATAACCGTATTACCGCCTTTGAGTGAGCTGATACCGCTCGCCGCAGCCGAACGACCGAGCGCA
GCGAGTCAGTGAGCGAGGAAGCGGAAGAGCGCCCAATACGCAAACCGCCTCTCCCCGCGCGTTGGCCGAT
TCATTAATGCAGCTGGCACGACAGGTTTCCCGACTGGAAAGCGGGCAGTGAGCGCAACGCAATTAATGTG
AGTTAGCTCACTCATTAGGCACCCCAGGCTTTACACTTTATGCTTCCGGCTCGTATGTTGTGTGGAATTG
TGAGCGGATAACAATTTCACACAGGAAACAGCTATGACCATGATTACGCCAAGCGCGCAATTAACCCTCA
CTAAAGGGAACAAAAGCTGGAGCTGCAAGCTTAATGTAGTCTTATGCAATACTCTTGTAGTCTTGCAACA
TGGTAACGATGAGTTAGCAACATGCCTTACAAGGAGAGAAAAAGCACCGTGCATGCCGATTGGTGGAAGT
AAGGTGGTACGATCGTGCCTTATTAGGAAGGCAACAGACGGGTCTGACATGGATTGGACGAACCACTGAA
TTGCCGCATTGCAGAGATATTGTATTTAAGTGCCTAGCTCGATACATAAACGGGTCTCTCTGGTTAGACC
AGATCTGAGCCTGGGAGCTCTCTGGCTAACTAGGGAACCCACTGCTTAAGCCTCAATAAAGCTTGCCTTG
AGTGCTTCAAGTAGTGTGTGCCCGTCTGTTGTGTGACTCTGGTAACTAGAGATCCCTCAGACCCTTTTAG
TCAGTGTGGAAAATCTCTAGCAGTGGCGCCCGAACAGGGACTTGAAAGCGAAAGGGAAACCAGAGGAGCT
CTCTCGACGCAGGACTCGGCTTGCTGAAGCGCGCACGGCAAGAGGCGAGGGGCGGCGACTGGTGAGTACG
CCAAAAATTTTGACTAGCGGAGGCTAGAAGGAGAGAGATGGGTGCGAGAGCGTCAGTATTAAGCGGGGGA
GAATTAGATCGCGATGGGAAAAAATTCGGTTAAGGCCAGGGGGAAAGAAAAAATATAAATTAAAACATAT
AGTATGGGCAAGCAGGGAGCTAGAACGATTCGCAGTTAATCCTGGCCTGTTAGAAACATCAGAAGGCTGT
AGACAAATACTGGGACAGCTACAACCATCCCTTCAGACAGGATCAGAAGAACTTAGATCATTATATAATA
CAGTAGCAACCCTCTATTGTGTGCATCAAAGGATAGAGATAAAAGACACCAAGGAAGCTTTAGACAAGAT
AGAGGAAGAGCAAAACAAAAGTAAGACCACCGCACAGCAAGCGGCCGCTGATCTTCAGACCTGGAGGAGG
AGATATGAGGGACAATTGGAGAAGTGAATTATATAAATATAAAGTAGTAAAAATTGAACCATTAGGAGTA
GCACCCACCAAGGCAAAGAGAAGAGTGGTGCAGAGAGAAAAAAGAGCAGTGGGAATAGGAGCTTTGTTCC
TTGGGTTCTTGGGAGCAGCAGGAAGCACTATGGGCGCAGCGTCAATGACGCTGACGGTACAGGCCAGACA
ATTATTGTCTGGTATAGTGCAGCAGCAGAACAATTTGCTGAGGGCTATTGAGGCGCAACAGCATCTGTTG
CAACTCACAGTCTGGGGCATCAAGCAGCTCCAGGCAAGAATCCTGGCTGTGGAAAGATACCTAAAGGATC
AACAGCTCCTGGGGATTTGGGGTTGCTCTGGAAAACTCATTTGCACCACTGCTGTGCCTTGGAATGCTAG
TTGGAGTAATAAATCTCTGGAACAGATTTGGAATCACACGACCTGGATGGAGTGGGACAGAGAAATTAAC
AATTACACAAGCTTAATACACTCCTTAATTGAAGAATCGCAAAACCAGCAAGAAAAGAATGAACAAGAAT
TATTGGAATTAGATAAATGGGCAAGTTTGTGGAATTGGTTTAACATAACAAATTGGCTGTGGTATATAAA
ATTATTCATAATGATAGTAGGAGGCTTGGTAGGTTTAAGAATAGTTTTTGCTGTACTTTCTATAGTGAAT
AGAGTTAGGCAGGGATATTCACCATTATCGTTTCAGACCCACCTCCCAACCCCGAGGGGACCCATGCATT
GCATCTCAATTAGTCAGCAACCAGGTGTGGAAAGTCCCCAGGCTCCCCAGCAGGCAGAAGTATGCAAAGC
ATGCGTCTCAATTAGTCAGCAACCATAGTCCCGCCCCTAACTCCGCCCATCCCGCCCCTAACTCCGCCCA
GTTCCGCCCATTCTCCGCCCCATGGCTGACTAATTTTTTTTATTTATGCAGAGGCCGAGGCCGCCTCGGC
CTCTGAGCTATTCCAGAAGTAGTGAGGAGGCTTTTTTGGAGGCCTAGGCTTTTGCAAAAAGCTTTCTAGA
GGTACCACCGGAGCTTACCATGACCGAGTACAAGCCCACGGTGCGCCTCGCCACCCGCGACGACGTCCCC
AGGGCCGTACGCACCCTCGCCGCCGCGTTCGCCGACTACCCCGCCACGCGCCACACCGTCGATCCGGACC
GCCACATCGAGCGGGTCACCGAGCTGCAAGAACTCTTCCTCACGCGCGTCGGGCTCGACATCGGCAAGGT
GTGGGTCGCGGACGACGGCGCCGCCGTGGCGGTCTGGACCACGCCGGAGAGCGTCGAAGCGGGGGCGGTG
TTCGCCGAGATCGGCCCGCGCATGGCCGAGTTGAGCGGTTCCCGGCTGGCCGCGCAGCAACAGATGGAAG
GCCTCCTGGCGCCGCACCGGCCCAAGGAGCCCGCGTGGTTCCTGGCCACCGTCGGCGTCTCGCCCGACCA
CCAGGGCAAGGGTCTGGGCAGCGCCGTCGTGCTCCCCGGAGTGGAGGCGGCCGAGCGCGCCGGGGTGCCC
GCCTTCCTGGAGACCTCCGCGCCCCGCAACCTCCCCTTCTACGAGCGGCTCGGCTTCACCGTCACCGCCG
ACGTCGAGGTGCCCGAAGGACCGCGCACCTGGTGCATGACCCGCAAGCCCGGTGCCAGTTAACGAATTCT
AGATCTTGAGACAAATGGCAGTATTCATCCACAATTTTAAAAGAAAAGGGGGGATTGGGGGGTACAGTGC
AGGGGAAAGAATAGTAGACATAATAGCAACAGACATACAAACTAAAGAATTACAAAAACAAATTACAAAA
ATTCAAAATTTTCGGGTTTATTACAGGGACAGCAGAGATCCACTTTGGCGCCGGCTCGAGGCCTGCAGGT
GCAAAGATGGATAAAGTTTTAAACAGAGAGGAATCTTTGCAGCTAATGGACCTTCTAGGTCTTGAAAGGA
GTGGGAATT
Features (pLannotate 1.2.2; 31 found; start..end, strand, type, name):
      1..1179    +  promoter       EF-1α promoter: strong constitutive promoter for human elongation factor EF-1α
   1196..1924    +  CDS            ZNF587B (fragment): Z587B_HUMAN - Experimental evidence at protein level: Swiss-Prot protein existence level 1. May be involved in transcriptional regulation. From Homo sapiens (Human).
   3776..3829    +  promoter       U6 promoter (fragment): RNA polymerase III promoter for human U6 snRNA
   3871..4459    +  misc_feature   WPRE: woodchuck hepatitis virus posttranscriptional regulatory element
   4510..4529    +  misc_feature   cPPT/CTS (fragment): central polypurine tract and central termination sequence of HIV-1
   4531..4764    +  LTR            3' LTR (ΔU3): self-inactivating 3' long terminal repeat (LTR) from HIV-1
   4842..4963    +  polyA_signal   SV40 poly(A) signal: SV40 polyadenylation signal
   5003..5138    +  rep_origin     SV40 ori: SV40 origin of replication
   5159..5177    -  promoter       T7 promoter: promoter for bacteriophage T7 RNA polymerase
   5185..5340    +  CDS            lacZα (fragment): LacZα fragment of β-galactosidase; lacZ fragment
   5345..5773    +  rep_origin     f1 ori (sequence partly withheld): f1 bacteriophage origin of replication; arrow indicates direction of (+) strand synthesis
   5826..5930    +  promoter       AmpR promoter: bla
   5931..6791    +  CDS            AmpR: β-lactamase; bla; confers resistance to ampicillin, carbenicillin, and related antibiotics
   6962..7550    +  rep_origin     ori: high-copy-number ColE1/pMB1/pBR322/pUC origin of replication
   7733..7825    +  CDS            lacI (fragment): lac repressor; lacI; The lac repressor binds to the lac operator to inhibit transcription in E. coli. This inhibition can be relieved by adding lactose or isopropyl-β-D-thiogalactopyranoside (IPTG).
   7838..7859    +  protein_bind   CAP binding site: CAP binding activates transcription in the presence of cAMP. E. coli catabolite activator protein
   7874..7904    +  promoter       lac promoter: promoter for the E. coli lac operon
   7908..7930    +  protein_bind   lac operator (fragment): The lac repressor binds to the lac operator to inhibit transcription in E. coli. This inhibition can be relieved by adding lactose or isopropyl-β-D-thiogalactopyranoside (IPTG). lac repressor encoded by lacI
   7973..7991    +  promoter       T3 promoter: promoter for bacteriophage T3 RNA polymerase
   8019..8245    +  promoter       RSV promoter: Rous sarcoma virus enhancer/promoter
   8246..8426    +  LTR            5' LTR (truncated): truncated 5' long terminal repeat (LTR) from HIV-1
   8473..8598    +  misc_feature   HIV-1 Ψ: packaging signal of human immunodeficiency virus type 1
   8582..8945    +  CDS            HIV-1 gag (fragment): gag protein from human immunodeficiency virus 1; gag
   9091..9324    +  misc_feature   RRE: The Rev response element (RRE) of HIV-1 allows for Rev-dependent mRNA export from the nucleus to the cytoplasm.
   9701..9727    +  CDS            Rev (fragment): human immunodeficiency virus 1 (HIV-1) Rev protein; rev; enhances nuclear export of unspliced and incompletely spliced viral mRNAs
   9734..9757    +  promoter       SV40 promoter (fragment): SV40 early promoter
   9758..9829    +  promoter       SV40 promoter (fragment): SV40 enhancer and early promoter
   9853..9988    +  rep_origin     SV40 ori: SV40 origin of replication
  10034..10630   +  CDS            PuroR (fragment): puromycin N-acetyltransferase; pac from Streptomyces; confers resistance to puromycin
  10679..10796   +  misc_feature   cPPT/CTS: central polypurine tract and central termination sequence of HIV-1
  10861..10927   +  CDS            small t antigen (fragment): SV40 (simian virus 40) small t antigen
