[The description below was written by a language model from this plasmid's Addgene catalogue record and pLannotate feature annotations shown in this document.]
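Description:
TFORF1692 is a third-generation-style, self-inactivating lentiviral expression plasmid built on the pLX_TRC317 backbone and carrying the human zinc-finger transcription factor ZNF814 as a synthesized open reading frame. It belongs to a barcoded transcription factor ORF collection in which each construct carries a unique 24-bp barcode, so that the factor delivered to a cell can be identified by sequencing in pooled overexpression screens, such as screens for drivers of directed differentiation. In bacteria the plasmid is maintained through a high-copy ColE1/pUC origin with ampicillin resistance (AmpR), and an f1 origin is also present. The record warns that the plasmid may recombine.

The viral genome is transcribed from an RSV promoter fused to a truncated HIV-1 5' LTR, followed by the Ψ packaging signal, a gag fragment and the RRE for Rev-dependent export. It ends in a ΔU3 3' LTR that inactivates LTR promoter activity after integration. Within this unit, an SV40 early promoter drives puromycin N-acetyltransferase for selection of transduced mammalian cells, followed by a cPPT/CTS element, which aids nuclear import. The EF-1α promoter then drives the ZNF814 ORF, with a WPRE downstream to enhance transcript expression.

The automated annotation labels only the first part of the insert, calling it a fragment of the related protein ZNF587B, which probably reflects homology among KRAB zinc-finger genes rather than a different insert. The remainder of the ORF and the barcode are not annotated, and the barcode's position is not stated. A short U6 promoter fragment is annotated just upstream of the WPRE, but the record does not state its function.
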