Addgene plasmid #144372: TFORF1692
Purpose: Lentiviral vector for overexpressing transcription factor ORFs with unique 24-bp barcodes. Barcodes facilitate identification of transcription factors in pooled screens.
Depositing lab: Feng Zhang. Depositing organization: Broad Institute. Publication: A transcription factor atlas of directed differentiation. Joung J, Ma S, Tay T, Geiger-Schuller KR, Kirchgatterer PC, Verdine VK, Guo B, Arias-Garcia MA, Allen WE, Singh A, Kuksenko O, Abudayyeh OO, Gootenberg JS, Fu Z, Macrae RK, Buenrostro JD, Regev A, Zhang F. Cell. 2023 Jan 5;186(1):209-229.e26. doi: 10.1016/j.cell.2022.11.026. PubMed 36608654.
Backbone
  Vector backbone: pLX_TRC317
  Backbone manufacturer: Broad Institute Genetic Perturbation Platform
  Backbone size w/o insert (bp): 8264
  Vector type: Mammalian Expression, Lentiviral
  Selectable markers: Puromycin
Growth in bacteria
  Bacterial resistance: Ampicillin, 100 μg/mL
  Growth temperature: 30°C
  Growth strain: NEB Stable
  Copy number: High Copy
Gene/Insert
  Gene/Insert name: ZNF814
  Species: H. sapiens (human)
  Insert size (bp): 2669
  Entrez Gene: ZNF814 (a.k.a. FLJ39082)
  Promoter: EF1a
  Cloning method: Unknown
  Sequencing primers: 5′ GGGTGGAGACTGAAGTTAGGCCAG; 3′ CACATAGCGTAAAAGGAGCAACATAG
Terms and licenses: Academic/Nonprofit Terms; Industry Terms: Not Available to Industry
Depositor comments: NM_001144989,ENST00000435989 . The transcription factor ORF portion of this plasmid was synthesized by Genewiz. Please test multiple small colonies in case of plasmid recombination. To make this collection available in a timely manner, a portion of this collection was not fully sequenced by Addgene. If an Addgene verified full plasmid sequence is not available, please contact us prior to placing an order to request the full sequence.
How to cite: TFORF1692 was a gift from Feng Zhang (Addgene plasmid # 144372 ; http://n2t.net/addgene:144372 ; RRID:Addgene_144372)
