>Addgene plasmid #144372 | TFORF1692 | depositor partial sequence | sequence record 285231 | Insert
ACCGCCACCATGGCTGCCGCGGCTACGCTGAGGCTCTCCGCTCAGGGCACAGTGACTTTTGAAGATGTGG
CTGTGAACTTTACCTGGGAGGAATGGAATCTCCTTAGTGAGGCTCAGAGATGCCTGTACCGTGATGTGAC
GCTGGAGAACCTGGCACTTATATCCTCCCTGGGTTGTTGGTGTGGAGTGGAAGATGAGGCGGCACCTTCT
AAGCAGAGTATTTATATACAAAGAGAGACTCAGGTCAGGACTCCTATGGCAGGTGTGTCTCCCAAGAAGG
CCCACCCCTGTGAGATGTGTGGCCCGATCTTGGGAGACATTTTGCATGTGGCAGATCATCAGGGAACACA
TCACAAGCAGAAACTGCACAGGTGTGAGGCCTGGGGGAATAAATTGTATGACAGTGGAAACTTTCATCAG
CACCAGAATGAGCACATTGGAGAGAAACCCTACAGAGGGAGTGTTGAGGAGGCGTTGTTTGCAAAGAGGT
GTAAGTTGCATGTGTCAGGGGAGTCATCTGTCTTCAGTGAGAGTGGGAAGGACTTTTTGCCCAGGTCAGG
ATTACTCCAGCAGGAGGCCAGTCACACTGGGGAGAAGTCAAACAGCAAAACTGAGTGTGTGTCTCCCATT
CAGTGTGGGGGAGCTCACTACAGCTGTGGAGAATCCATGAAACATTTTAGCACCAAACATATACTCAGTC
AGCACCAGAGACTGCTCACTAGAGAAGAGTGTTATGTGTGCTGTGAATGTGGGAAGTCCTTTAGCAAATA
TGCTAGCTTGAGTAATCATCAGAGAGTTCACACTGAAAAAAAACATGAATGTGGAGAATGTGGGAAATCC
TTTAGCAAATATGTTAGCTTCAGTAATCATCAGAGAGTTCACACTGAAAAAAAACATGAATGTGGAGAAT
GTGGGAAATCCTTTAGCAAATATGTTAGCTTCAGTAATCATCAGAGAGTTCACACTGGGAAAAGACCTTA
TGAATGTGGAGAATGTGGGAAATCGTTTAGCAAATATGCTAGCTTCAGTAATCATCAGAGAGTTCACACT
GAAAAAAAACATTATGAATGTGGAGAATGTGGGAAATCCTTTAGCAAATATGTTAGCTTCAGTAATCATC
AGAGAGTTCACACTGGGAAAAGACCTTATGAATGTGGAGAATGTGGGAAATCGTTTAGCAAATATGCTAG
CTTCAGTAATCATCAGAGAGTTCACACTGACAAAAAACATTATGAATGTGGAGAATGTGGGAAATCCTTT
AGTCAAAAGAGCAGCCTCATTCAACATCAGCGATTTCACACTGGAGAAAAACCTTATGGGTGTGAAGAAT
GTGGGAAATCTTTTAGTTCAGAAGGACATCTTAGGAGCCATCAACGAGTTCACGCCGGAGAAAGACCTTT
CAAGTGTGGAGAATGTGTGAAATCTTTCAGTCATAAGCGCAGCCTTGTTCACCATCAGCGAGTTCACAGT
GGAGAAAGACCTTATCAGTGTGGAGAATGTGGGAAATCTTTCAGTCAAAAGGGCAACCTCGTTCTACACC
AGCGAGTTCACACTGGAGCAAGACCTTATGAGTGTGGAGAATGTGGGAAATCATTTAGTTCAAAAGGACA
TCTTAGGAACCATCAGCAAATTCACACTGGGGACAGACTTTATGAGTGTGGAGAGTGTGGGAAATCTTTT
AGTCATAAAGGCACCCTCATTCTACATCAGCGAGTTCACCCTAGAGAAAGATCTTATGGGTGTGGAGAAT
GTGGGAAATCTTTTAGTTCAATCGGGCACCTTAGGAGCCATCAGCGCGTTCATACTGGAGAGAGGCCTTA
TGAGTGTGGAGAATGTGGGAAATCTTTTAGTCATAAGCGCAGCCTTGTTCACCATCAGCGCATGCACACT
GGAGAAAGACCTTACAAGTGTGGAGACTGTGGGAAATCTTTTAATGAAAAAGGACACCTTAGGAATCATC
AGCGAGTTCACACTACAGAAAGACCTTTTAAGTGTGGGGAATGTGGGAAATGTTTTAGTCACAAGGGTAA
CCTCATTCTACACCAGCATGGCCATACTGGAGAAAGACCTTATGTATGTAGGGAATGTGGAAAATTATTT
AAGAAGAAGTCTCACCTCCTTGTACACCAGAGAATTCACAATGGAGAAAAGCCATATGCTTGTGAAGCTT
GTCAGAAATTTTTTAGAAACAAGTACCAACTCATTGCACATCAGAGAGTTCACACTGGAGAAAGGCCTTA
TGAATGCAATGATTGTGGAAAATCATTTACCCACAGCTCTACATTCTGTGTTCATAAGCGAATTCACACT
GGAGAAAAGCCTTATGAGTGCAGTGAATGTGGAAAATCTTTCGCTGAAAGCTCCAGTTTCACAAAACACA
AAAGAGTTCACACTGGAGAAAAGCCTTATGAGTGCAGTGAATGTGGAAAATCTTTTGCTGAAAGCTCCAG
TCTCACTAAACACAAGAGAGTTCACACTGGAGAAAAGCCTTATAAATGTGAGAAATGTGGGAAATTATTT
AACAAGAAGTCTCACCTCCTTGTACACCAGAGTTCACACTGGAGAAAAGCCATATAGTAATGAACTAGTC
CGTAACTTGAAAGTATTTCGATTTCTTGGCTTTATATATCTTGTGGAAAGGACGAGTCCACGAGAACTTT
GGATACGAA
