>Addgene plasmid #144372 | TFORF1692 | depositor partial sequence | sequence record 285232 | Barcode
GTCCACGAGAACTTTGGATACGAA
